>Addgene plasmid #41251 | TAL3077 | depositor partial sequence | sequence record 54890 | TAL3077 sequence 2430 bps
TCTAGAGCTAGCACCATGGACTACAAAGACCATGACGGTGATTATAAAGATCATGACATCGATTACAAGG
ATGACGATGACAAGATGGCCCCCAAGAAGAAGAGGAAGGTGGGCATTCACCGCGGGGTACCTATGGTGGA
CTTGAGGACACTCGGTTATTCGCAACAGCAACAGGAGAAAATCAAGCCTAAGGTCAGGAGCACCGTCGCG
CAACACCACGAGGCGCTTGTGGGGCATGGCTTCACTCATGCGCATATTGTCGCGCTTTCACAGCACCCTG
CGGCGCTTGGGACGGTGGCTGTCAAATACCAAGATATGATTGCGGCCCTGCCCGAAGCCACGCACGAGGC
AATTGTAGGGGTCGGTAAACAGTGGTCGGGAGCGCGAGCACTTGAGGCGCTGCTGACTGTGGCGGGTGAG
CTTAGGGGGCCTCCGCTCCAGCTCGACACCGGGCAGCTGCTGAAGATCGCGAAGAGAGGGGGAGTAACAG
CGGTAGAGGCAGTGCACGCCTGGCGCAATGCGCTCACCGGGGCCCCCTTGAACCTGACCCCAGACCAGGT
AGTCGCAATCGCGTCAAACGGAGGGGGAAAGCAAGCCCTGGAAACCGTGCAAAGGTTGTTGCCGGTCCTT
TGTCAAGACCACGGCCTTACACCGGAGCAAGTCGTGGCCATTGCAAGCAATGGGGGTGGCAAACAGGCTC
TTGAGACGGTTCAGAGACTTCTCCCAGTTCTCTGTCAAGCCCACGGGCTGACTCCCGATCAAGTTGTAGC
GATTGCGTCCAACGGTGGAGGGAAACAAGCATTGGAGACTGTCCAACGGCTCCTTCCCGTGTTGTGTCAA
GCCCACGGTTTGACGCCTGCACAAGTGGTCGCCATCGCCAGCCATGATGGCGGTAAGCAGGCGCTGGAAA
CAGTACAGCGCCTGCTGCCTGTACTGTGCCAGGATCATGGACTGACCCCAGACCAGGTAGTCGCAATCGC
GTCACATGACGGGGGAAAGCAAGCCCTGGAAACCGTGCAAAGGTTGTTGCCGGTCCTTTGTCAAGACCAC
GGCCTTACACCGGAGCAAGTCGTGGCCATTGCAAATAATAACGGTGGCAAACAGGCTCTTGAGACGGTTC
AGAGACTTCTCCCAGTTCTCTGTCAAGCCCACGGGCTGACTCCCGATCAAGTTGTAGCGATTGCGAATAA
CAATGGAGGGAAACAAGCATTGGAGACTGTCCAACGGCTCCTTCCCGTGTTGTGTCAAGCCCACGGTTTG
ACGCCTGCACAAGTGGTCGCCATCGCCAACAACAACGGCGGTAAGCAGGCGCTGGAAACAGTACAGCGCC
TGCTGCCTGTACTGTGCCAGGATCATGGACTGACCCCAGACCAGGTAGTCGCAATCGCGTCAAACGGAGG
GGGAAAGCAAGCCCTGGAAACCGTGCAAAGGTTGTTGCCGGTCCTTTGTCAAGACCACGGCCTTACACCG
GAGCAAGTCGTGGCCATTGCAAGCAACATCGGTGGCAAACAGGCTCTTGAGACGGTTCAGAGACTTCTCC
CAGTTCTCTGTCAAGCCCACGGGCTGACTCCCGATCAAGTTGTAGCGATTGCGTCCAACGGTGGAGGGAA
ACAAGCATTGGAGACTGTCCAACGGCTCCTTCCCGTGTTGTGTCAAGCCCACGGTTTGACGCCTGCACAA
GTGGTCGCCATCGCCTCCAATATTGGCGGTAAGCAGGCGCTGGAAACAGTACAGCGCCTGCTGCCTGTAC
TGTGCCAGGATCATGGACTGACCCCAGACCAGGTAGTCGCAATCGCGTCGAACATTGGGGGAAAGCAAGC
CCTGGAAACCGTGCAAAGGTTGTTGCCGGTCCTTTGTCAAGACCACGGCCTTACACCGGAGCAAGTCGTG
GCCATTGCAAGCAATGGGGGTGGCAAACAGGCTCTTGAGACGGTTCAGAGACTTCTCCCAGTTCTCTGTC
AAGCCCACGGGCTGACTCCCGATCAAGTTGTAGCGATTGCGTCCAACGGTGGAGGGAAACAAGCATTGGA
GACTGTCCAACGGCTCCTTCCCGTGTTGTGTCAAGCCCACGGTTTGACGCCTGCACAAGTGGTCGCCATC
GCCTCGAATGGCGGCGGTAAGCAGGCGCTGGAAACAGTACAGCGCCTGCTGCCTGTACTGTGCCAGGATC
ATGGACTGACACCCGAACAGGTGGTCGCCATTGCTTCCCACGACGGAGGACGGCCAGCCTTGGAGTCCAT
CGTAGCCCAATTGTCCAGGCCCGATCCCGCGTTGGCTGCGTTAACGAATGACCATCTGGTGGCGTTGGCA
TGTCTTGGTGGACGACCCGCGCTCGATGCAGTCAAAAAGGGTCTGCCTCATGCTCCCGCATTGATCAAAA
GAACCAACCGGCGGATTCCCGAGAGAACTTCCCATCGAGTCGCGGGATCC
