>Addgene plasmid #41251 | TAL3077 | addgene partial sequence | sequence record 56013 | JDS-TALEN-F 5'-TAGGGGTCGGTAAACAGTGG-3'
CTGACTGTGGCGGGTGAGCTTAGGGGGCCTCCGCTCCAGCTCGACACCGGGCAGCTGCTGAAGATCGCGA
AGAGAGGGGGAGTAACAGCGGTAGAGGCAGTGCACGCCTGGCGCAATGCGCTCACCGGGGCCCCCTTGAA
CCTGACCCCAGACCAGGTAGTCGCAATCGCGTCAAACGGAGGGGGAAAGCAAGCCCTGGAAACCGTGCAA
AGGTTGTTGCCGGTCCTTTGTCAAGACCACGGCCTTACACCGGAGCAAGTCGTGGCCATTGCAAGCAATG
GGGGTGGCAAACAGGCTCTTGAGACGGTTCAGAGACTTCTCCCAGTTCTCTGTCAAGCCCACGGGCTGAC
TCCCGATCAAGTTGTAGCGATTGCGTCCAACGGTGGAGGGAAACAAGCATTGGAGACTGTCCAACGGCTC
CTTCCCGTGTTGTGTCAAGCCCACGGTTTGACGCCTGCACAAGTGGTCGCCATCGCCAGCCATGATGGCG
GTAAGCAGGCGCTGGAAACAGTACAGCGCCTGCTGCCTGTACTGTGCCAGGATCATGGACTGACCCCAGA
CCAGGTAGTCGCAATCGCGTCACATGACGGGGGAAAGCAAGCCCTGGAAACCGTGCAAAGGTTGTTGCCG
GTCCTTTGTCAAGACCACGGCCTTACACCGGAGCAAGTCGTGGCCATTGCAAATAATAACGGTGGCAAAC
AGGCTCTTGAGACGGTTCAGAGACTTCTCCCAGTTCTCTGTCAAGCCCACGGGCTGACTCCCGATCAAGT
TGTAGCGATTGCGAATAACAATGGAGGGAAACAAGCATTGGAGACTGTCCAACGGCTCCTTCCCGTGTTG
TGTCAAGCCCACGGTTTGACGCCTGCACAAGTGGTCGCCATCGCCAACAACAACGGCGGTAAGCAGGCGC
TGGAAACAGTACAGCGCCTGCTGCCTGTACTGTGCC
