[The description below was written by a language model from this plasmid's Addgene catalogue record.]
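Description:
TAL3077 is a TALEN expression plasmid built in the JDS71 backbone, a mammalian expression vector that also carries a T7 promoter. It encodes the right-hand monomer of a TALEN pair directed against the zebrafish (D. rerio) gabra4 gene, as part of a set of nucleases aimed at zebrafish genes. The plasmid is maintained in E. coli as a high-copy construct under ampicillin selection. The record does not describe the replication origin or other backbone features in detail, and no feature table is provided.

The insert, about 1.6 kb in a backbone of roughly 6.4 kb, is an engineered array of TAL effector repeats assembled to recognise a specific 18-nucleotide site in gabra4. It was cloned by restriction enzyme methods that destroyed the junction sites. The backbone supplies the flanking coding sequence, so the repeat array is expressed in frame with an N-terminal 3X FLAG tag and a C-terminal wild-type FokI nuclease domain. Because FokI cleaves as a dimer, this right monomer is meant to be used with a matching left-hand TALEN that binds the opposite strand nearby. This brings two FokI domains together to make a double-strand break in the intervening spacer, and error-prone repair of that break can introduce disruptive indels.

Transcription is driven by the CMV promoter for expression in transfected cells. The T7 designation indicates that the coding sequence can also be transcribed in vitro to make mRNA, the usual delivery route for zebrafish embryo injection. The associated work concerns targeted gene disruption in somatic zebrafish cells, and the FLAG tag allows detection of the expressed nuclease.
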