Addgene plasmid #41251: TAL3077
Depositing lab: Keith Joung. Depositing organization: Massachusetts General Hospital. Publication: Targeted gene disruption in somatic zebrafish cells using engineered TALENs. Sander JD, Cade L, Khayter C, Reyon D, Peterson RT, Joung JK, Yeh JR. Nat Biotechnol. 2011 Aug 5;29(8):697-8. doi: 10.1038/nbt.1934. PubMed 21822241.
Backbone
  Vector backbone: JDS71
  Backbone manufacturer: Addgene plasmid #32287
  Backbone size w/o insert (bp): 6447
  Vector type: Mammalian Expression ; T7
Growth in bacteria
  Bacterial resistance: Ampicillin, 100 μg/mL
  Growth temperature: 37°C
  Growth strain: XL1 Blue
  Copy number: High Copy
Gene/Insert
  Gene/Insert name: ZebrafishCommunity-gabra4-Right (alt name: gabra4)
  Species: D. rerio (zebrafish)
  Insert size (bp): 1640
  Entrez Gene: gabra4 (a.k.a. zgc:110204)
  Promoter: CMV
  Tag / fusion protein: 3X Flag (N terminal on backbone); WT FOKI (C terminal on backbone)
  Cloning method: Restriction Enzyme; 5′ cloning site N/A (destroyed during cloning); 3′ cloning site N/A (destroyed during cloning)
  Sequencing primers: 5′ CMV-F; 3′ BGH-rev
Terms and licenses: Academic/Nonprofit Terms; Industry Terms: Not Available to Industry
Depositor comments: Target binding site: TTTTCCGGGTATAATTTC It is strongly recommended that users perform a diagnostic digest to verify this plasmid prior to use. For example, a double digest of the plasmid with BamHI and KpnI should result in two bands at 2.3kb and 5.8kb.
How to cite: TAL3077 was a gift from Keith Joung (Addgene plasmid # 41251 ; http://n2t.net/addgene:41251 ; RRID:Addgene_41251)
